Addgene plasmid #53596: pHRIG-Akt3
Purpose: lentiviral expression of constitutively active human Akt3 and EGFP
Depositing lab: Heng Zhao. Depositing organization: Stanford University. Publication: Akt isoforms differentially protect against stroke-induced neuronal injury by regulating mTOR activities. Xie R, Cheng M, Li M, Xiong X, Daadi M, Sapolsky RM, Zhao H. J Cereb Blood Flow Metab. 2013 Dec;33(12):1875-85. doi: 10.1038/jcbfm.2013.132. Epub 2013 Aug 14. PubMed 23942361.
Backbone
  Vector backbone: pHR-IG (pHR’tripCMV-IRES-eGFP)
  Vector type: Mammalian Expression, Lentiviral
Growth in bacteria
  Bacterial resistance: Ampicillin, 100 μg/mL
  Growth temperature: 37°C
  Growth strain: Stbl3
  Copy number: Unknown
Gene/Insert
  Gene/Insert name: cAkt3 (alt names: Akt3; v-akt murine thymoma viral oncogene homolog 3)
  Species: H. sapiens (human)
  Mutation: constitutively active (myristoylated version)
  Entrez Gene: AKT3 (a.k.a. MPPH, MPPH2, PKB-GAMMA, PKBG, PRKBG, RAC-PK-gamma, RAC-gamma, STK-2)
  Promoter: CMV
  Tag / fusion protein: HA (C terminal on insert); IRES-EGFP (C terminal on backbone)
  Cloning method: Restriction Enzyme; 5′ cloning site SacII (not destroyed); 3′ cloning site SacII (not destroyed)
  Sequencing primers: 5′ CMV-F; 3′ pCDH-rev
Terms and licenses: Academic/Nonprofit Terms; Industry Terms: Not Available to Industry
Depositor comments: cAkt3-HA (pcDNA3.1) provided by Dr Richard Roth, Department of Chemical and Systems Biology, Stanford University. cAkt3 was fused with a Gag polypeptide and lacks the pleckstrin homology (PH) domain; the expression of a myristoylation signal enables Akt3 protein to attach to the cell membrane and become constitutively phosphorylated, thus activated (Aimee 1996).
How to cite: pHRIG-Akt3 was a gift from Heng Zhao (Addgene plasmid # 53596 ; http://n2t.net/addgene:53596 ; RRID:Addgene_53596)
