[The description below was written by a language model from this plasmid's Addgene catalogue record and the feature table of its GenBank file.]
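Description:
pHRIG-Akt3 is a lentiviral transfer plasmid for mammalian expression of a constitutively active form of human AKT3 together with EGFP. It is built on the pHR-IG backbone (pHR'tripCMV-IRES-eGFP) and is selected in bacteria with ampicillin. The record does not give the copy number or describe the origin of replication, and none of the lentiviral backbone elements (LTRs, packaging signal and so on) appear in the available annotations.

The insert, cAkt3, was cloned into a SacII site at both ends and is driven by a CMV promoter. According to the depositor's comments, the protein lacks its pleckstrin homology domain and is fused to a Gag polypeptide. An N-terminal myristoylation signal targets it to the cell membrane, where it becomes constitutively phosphorylated and therefore active without upstream signalling. The coding sequence carries a C-terminal HA epitope tag for detection. Downstream, the backbone's IRES allows EGFP to be translated from the same transcript, so transduced cells can be identified by fluorescence without fusing the reporter to the kinase.

Only two short partial sequence records are held for this plasmid, not the whole construct. One covers the 5' end of the insert and annotates a Kozak consensus followed by a myristoylation signal, which the annotation attributes to Src kinase. The other contains the HA tag, read on the complementary strand. These fragments agree with the catalogue description but do not cover the promoter, IRES-EGFP or vector backbone. The associated publication compared how Akt isoforms protect neurons against stroke-induced injury through mTOR activity, which points to use of this vector for Akt3 gain-of-function studies in transduced cells.
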