LOCUS       Exported 1110 bp ds-DNA linear SYN 18-MAY-2021
DEFINITION  lentiviral expression of constitutively active human Akt3 and EGFP.
ACCESSION   .
VERSION     .
KEYWORDS    pHRIG-Akt3
SOURCE      synthetic DNA construct
  ORGANISM  synthetic DNA construct
REFERENCE   1 (bases 1 to 1110)
  AUTHORS   Xie R, Cheng M, Li M, Xiong X, Daadi M, Sapolsky RM, Zhao H
  TITLE     Akt isoforms differentially protect against stroke-induced neuronal
            injury by regulating mTOR activities.
  JOURNAL   J Cereb Blood Flow Metab. 2013 Dec;33(12):1875-85. doi:
            10.1038/jcbfm.2013.132. Epub 2013 Aug 14.
  PUBMED    23942361
REFERENCE   2 (bases 1 to 1110)
  AUTHORS   .
  TITLE     Direct Submission
  JOURNAL   Exported May 18, 2021 from SnapGene Server 1.1.58
            http://www.snapgene.com
FEATURES             Location/Qualifiers
     source          1..1110
                     /organism="synthetic DNA construct"
                     /mol_type="other DNA"
     regulatory      1..10
                     /regulatory_class="other"
                     /note="vertebrate consensus sequence for strong initiation
                     of translation (Kozak, 1987)"
     CDS             7..48
                     /codon_start=1
                     /product="N-myristoylation signal from Src kinase (Pellman
                     et al., 1985; Kaplan et al., 1988)"
                     /label=myr
                     /translation="MGSSKSKPKDPSQR"
ORIGIN
        1 gccaccatgg ggagtagcaa gagcaagcct aaggacccca gccagcgcag cgatggagag
       61 gaagagatgg atgcctctac aacccatcat aaaagaaaga caatgaatga ttttgactat
      121 ttgaaactac taggtaaagg cacttttggg aaagttattt tggttcgaga gaaggcaagt
      181 ggaaaatact atgctatgaa gattctgaag aaagaagtca ttattgcaaa ggatgaagtg
      241 gcacacactc taactgaaag cagagtatta aagaacacta gacatccctt tttaacatcc
      301 ttgaaatatt ccttccagac aaaagaccgt ttgtgttttg tgatggaata tgttaatggg
      361 ggcgagctgt ttttccattt gtcgagagag cgggtgttct ctgaggaccg cacacgtttc
      421 tatggtgcag aaattgtctc tgccttggac tatctacatt ccggaaagat tgtgtaccgt
      481 gatctcaagt tggagaatct aatgctggac aaagatggcc acataaaaat tacagatttt
      541 ggactttgca aagaagggat cacagatgca gccaccatga agacattctg tggcactcca
      601 gaatatctgg caccagaggt gttagaagat aatgactatg gccgagcagt agactggtgg
      661 ggcctagggg ttgtcatgta tgaaatgatg tgtgggaggt tacctttcta caaccaggac
      721 catgagaaac tttttgaatt aatattaatg gaagacatta aatttcctcg aacactctct
      781 tcagatgcaa aatcattgct ttcagggctc ttgataaagg atccaaataa acgccttggt
      841 ggaggaccag atgatgcaaa agaaattatg agacacagtt tcttctctgg agtaaactgg
      901 caagatgtat atgataaaaa gcttgtacct ccttttaaac ctcaagtaac atctgagaca
      961 gatactagat attttgatga agaatttaca gctcagacta ttacaataac accacctgaa
     1021 aaatatgatg aggatggtat ggactgcatg gacaatgaga ggcggccgca tttccctcaa
     1081 ttttcctact ctgcaagtgg acgagaataa
//
