LOCUS       Exported 460 bp ds-DNA linear SYN 15-JUN-2021
DEFINITION  lentiviral expression of constitutively active human Akt3 and EGFP.
ACCESSION   .
VERSION     .
KEYWORDS    pHRIG-Akt3
SOURCE      synthetic DNA construct
  ORGANISM  synthetic DNA construct
REFERENCE   1 (bases 1 to 460)
  AUTHORS   Xie R, Cheng M, Li M, Xiong X, Daadi M, Sapolsky RM, Zhao H
  TITLE     Akt isoforms differentially protect against stroke-induced neuronal
            injury by regulating mTOR activities.
  JOURNAL   J Cereb Blood Flow Metab. 2013 Dec;33(12):1875-85. doi:
            10.1038/jcbfm.2013.132. Epub 2013 Aug 14.
  PUBMED    23942361
REFERENCE   2 (bases 1 to 460)
  AUTHORS   .
  TITLE     Direct Submission
  JOURNAL   Exported Jun 15, 2021 from SnapGene Server 1.1.58
            http://www.snapgene.com
FEATURES             Location/Qualifiers
     source          1..460
                     /organism="synthetic DNA construct"
                     /mol_type="other DNA"
     CDS             complement(160..186)
                     /codon_start=1
                     /product="HA (human influenza hemagglutinin) epitope tag"
                     /label=HA
                     /translation="YPYDVPDYA"
ORIGIN
        1 ccaggtttcc gggccctcac attgccaaaa gacggcaata tggtggaaaa taacatatag
       61 acaaacgcac accggcctta ttccaagcgg cttcggccag taacgttagg ggggggggag
      121 ggagaggggc ggatcccggg cccgcggtta ggaattcgga gcgtaatccg gaacatcgta
      181 tgggtaagcc atttctcgtc cacttgcaga gtaggaaaat tgagggaaat gcggccgcct
      241 ctcattgtcc atgcagtcca taccatcctc atcatatttt tcaggtggtg ttattgtaat
      301 agtctgagct gtaaattctt catcaaaata tctagtatct gtctcagatg ttacttgagg
      361 tttaaaagga ggtacaagct ttttatcata tacatcttgc cagtttactc cagagaagaa
      421 actgtgtctc ataatttctt ttgcatcatc tggtcctcca
//
