>Addgene plasmid #53596 | pHRIG-Akt3 | addgene partial sequence | sequence record 94945 | CMV-F 5'-CGCAAATGGGCGGTAGGCGTG-3'
GTGAACCGTCAGATCGCCTGGAGACGCCATCCACGCTGTTTTGACCTCCATAGAAGACACCGACTCTAGA
GGATCTCGAGCTCAAGCTTCGAATTCTGCAGTCGACGGTACCGCGGGCCACCATGGGGAGTAGCAAGAGC
AAGCCTAAGGACCCCAGCCAGCGCAGCGATGGAGAGGAAGAGATGGATGCCTCTACAACCCATCATAAAA
GAAAGACAATGAATGATTTTGACTATTTGAAACTACTAGGTAAAGGCACTTTTGGGAAAGTTATTTTGGT
TCGAGAGAAGGCAAGTGGAAAATACTATGCTATGAAGATTCTGAAGAAAGAAGTCATTATTGCAAAGGAT
GAAGTGGCACACACTCTAACTGAAAGCAGAGTATTAAAGAACACTAGACATCCCTTTTTAACATCCTTGA
AATATTCCTTCCAGACAAAAGACCGTTTGTGTTTTGTGATGGAATATGTTAATGGGGGCGAGCTGTTTTT
CCATTTGTCGAGAGAGCGGGTGTTCTCTGAGGACCGCACACGTTTCTATGGTGCAGAAATTGTCTCTGCC
TTGGACTATCTACATTCCGGAAAGATTGTGTACCGTGATCTCAAGTTGGAGAATCTAATGCTGGACAAAG
ATGGCCACATAAAAATTACAGATTTTGGACTT
